Addgene plasmid #66339: GPR174-Tango
Purpose: Expression of G protein-coupled receptors for PRESTO-Tango: parallel receptorome expression and screening via transcriptional output, with transcriptional activation following arrestin translocation
Depositing lab: Bryan Roth. Depositing organization: University of North Carolina at Chapel Hill. Publication: PRESTO-Tango as an open-source resource for interrogation of the druggable human GPCRome. Kroeze WK, Sassano MF, Huang XP, Lansu K, McCorvy JD, Giguere PM, Sciaky N, Roth BL. Nat Struct Mol Biol. 2015 May;22(5):362-9. doi: 10.1038/nsmb.3014. Epub 2015 Apr 20. PubMed 25895059.
Backbone
  Vector backbone: empty Tango
  Backbone size w/o insert (bp): 6632
  Vector type: Mammalian Expression
  Selectable markers: Neomycin (select with G418)
Growth in bacteria
  Bacterial resistance: Ampicillin, 100 μg/mL
  Growth temperature: 37°C
  Growth strain: DH5alpha
  Copy number: High Copy
Gene/Insert
  Gene/Insert name: GPR174
  Species: H. sapiens (human)
  Insert size (bp): 999
  Entrez Gene: GPR174 (a.k.a. FKSG79, GPCR17, LYPSR3)
  Promoter: CMV
  Tag / fusion protein: FLAG (N terminal on backbone)
  Cloning method: Restriction Enzyme; 5′ cloning site NotI (not destroyed); 3′ cloning site XhoI (unknown if destroyed)
  Sequencing primers: 5′ CMV-F; 3′ Tet-R
Terms and licenses: Academic/Nonprofit Terms; Industry Terms: Not Available to Industry
Depositor comments: Please note: Most of the PRESTO-Tango vectors do not contain the XhoI cut site downstream of the tTA sequence and instead carry an XbaI site. If you need to perform an XhoI digest we recommend sequencing with a forward primer at the C-terminus of tTA to determine which of the two sites is present. Suggested primer: 5-gagctccacttagacggcgagg-3. Original backbone was pcDNA3.1(+). These plasmids were generated as part of the Illuminating the Druggable Genome (IDG) program sponsored by the NIH Common Fund. The goal of this program is to identify, gather, and distribute information and resources for proteins that currently are not well-studied yet belong to commonly drug-targeted protein families: protein kinases, non-olfactory G-protein coupled receptors (GPCRs), and ion channels. The IDG program is designed to develop fundamental research tools for understudied proteins, elucidate their function, and disseminate the IDG-related resources and data to the greater scientific community.
How to cite: GPR174-Tango was a gift from Bryan Roth (Addgene plasmid # 66339 ; http://n2t.net/addgene:66339 ; RRID:Addgene_66339)
