[The description below was written by a language model from this plasmid's Addgene catalogue record.]
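Description:
GPR174-Tango is a mammalian expression plasmid from the PRESTO-Tango collection, built on an "empty Tango" backbone that was itself derived from pcDNA3.1(+). It is propagated in E. coli as a high-copy plasmid under ampicillin selection, and it carries a neomycin resistance marker so that transfected mammalian cells can be selected with G418. The insert is the human GPR174 coding sequence (about 1 kb; also known as LYPSR3, GPCR17 or FKSG79), placed under the CMV promoter for strong constitutive expression. An N-terminal FLAG tag supplied by the backbone allows detection of the receptor. The receptor was cloned using NotI at the 5′ end. The 3′ site is nominally XhoI, but the depositor notes that most vectors in this series carry XbaI rather than XhoI downstream of the tTA sequence, so the site actually present in a given clone is uncertain.

The construct is designed for the Tango assay, in which GPCR activation is converted into a transcriptional readout through arrestin translocation. The record indicates that a tTA transcriptional activator lies downstream of the receptor. In the general Tango design, arrestin recruitment to the activated receptor leads to release of tTA, which then drives a reporter gene. The record gives no feature table, so the linker, protease site and any other C-terminal modules are not itemised. The plasmid is one of a set of receptor constructs meant for parallel, receptorome-wide ligand screening. It was generated under a programme aimed at providing tools for understudied druggable proteins, including non-olfactory GPCRs such as GPR174.
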