>Addgene plasmid #66339 | GPR174-Tango | depositor partial sequence | sequence record 113291 | empty Tango
GACGGATCGGGAGATCTCCCGATCCCCTATGGTGCACTCTCAGTACAATCTGCTCTGATGCCGCATAGTT
AAGCCAGTATCTGCTCCCTGCTTGTGTGTTGGAGGTCGCTGAGTAGTGCGCGAGCAAAATTTAAGCTACA
ACAAGGCAAGGCTTGACCGACAATTGCATGAAGAATCTGCTTAGGGTTAGGCGTTTTGCGCTGCTTCGCG
ATGTACGGGCCAGATATACGCGTTGACATTGATTATTGACTAGTTATTAATAGTAATCAATTACGGGGTC
ATTAGTTCATAGCCCATATATGGAGTTCCGCGTTACATAACTTACGGTAAATGGCCCGCCTGGCTGACCG
CCCAACGACCCCCGCCCATTGACGTCAATAATGACGTATGTTCCCATAGTAACGCCAATAGGGACTTTCC
ATTGACGTCAATGGGTGGAGTATTTACGGTAAACTGCCCACTTGGCAGTACATCAAGTGTATCATATGCC
AAGTACGCCCCCTATTGACGTCAATGACGGTAAATGGCCCGCCTGGCATTATGCCCAGTACATGACCTTA
TGGGACTTTCCTACTTGGCAGTACATCTACGTATTAGTCATCGCTATTACCATGGTGATGCGGTTTTGGC
AGTACATCAATGGGCGTGGATAGCGGTTTGACTCACGGGGATTTCCAAGTCTCCACCCCATTGACGTCAA
TGGGAGTTTGTTTTGGCACCAAAATCAACGGGACTTTCCAAAATGTCGTAACAACTCCGCCCCATTGACG
CAAATGGGCGGTAGGCGTGTACGGTGGGAGGTCTATATAAGCAGAGCTCTCTGGCTAACTAGAGAACCCA
CTGCTTACTGGCTTATCGAAATTAATACGACTCACTATAGGGAGACCCAAGCTGGCTAGCGTTTAAACTT
AAGCTTGGTACCGAGCTCGGATCCACTAGTCCAGTGTGGTGGAATTCTGCAGATATCCAGCACAGTGGCG
GCCGCGCCACCATGAAGACGATCATCGCCCTGAGCTACATCTTCTGCCTGGTATTCGCCGACTACAAGGA
CGATGATGACGCCAGCATCGATACCGGTGGACGCACCCCACCCAGCCTGGGTCCCCAAGATGAGTCCTGC
ACCACCGCCAGCTCCTCCCTGGCCAAGGACACTTCATCGACCGGTGAGAACCTGTACTTCCAGCTAAGAT
TAGATAAAAGTAAAGTGATTAACAGCGCATTAGAGCTGCTTAATGAGGTCGGAATCGAAGGTTTAACAAC
CCGTAAACTCGCCCAGAAGCTAGGTGTAGAGCAGCCTACATTGTATTGGCATGTAAAAAATAAGCGGGCT
TTGCTCGACGCCTTAGCCATTGAGATGTTAGATAGGCACCATACTCACTTTTGCCCTTTAGAAGGGGAAA
GCTGGCAAGATTTTTTACGTAATAACGCTAAAAGTTTTAGATGTGCTTTACTAAGTCATCGCGATGGAGC
AAAAGTACATTTAGGTACACGGCCTACAGAAAAACAGTATGAAACTCTCGAAAATCAATTAGCCTTTTTA
TGCCAACAAGGTTTTTCACTAGAGAATGCATTATATGCACTCAGCGCTGTGGGGCATTTTACTTTAGGTT
GCGTATTGGAAGATCAAGAGCATCAAGTCGCTAAAGAAGAAAGGGAAACACCTACTACTGATAGTATGCC
GCCATTATTACGACAAGCTATCGAATTATTTGATCACCAAGGTGCAGAGCCAGCCTTCTTATTCGGCCTT
GAATTGATCATATGCGGATTAGAAAAACAACTTAAATGTGAAAGTGGGTCCGCGTACAGCCGCGCGCGTA
CGAAAAACAATTACGGGTCTACCATCGAGGGCCTGCTCGATCTCCCGGACGACGACGCCCCCGAAGAGGC
GGGGCTGGCGGCTCCGCGCCTGTCCTTTCTCCCCGCGGGACACACGCGCAGACTGTCGACGGCCCCCCCG
ACCGATGTCAGCCTGGGGGACGAGCTCCACTTAGACGGCGAGGACGTGGCGATGGCGCATGCCGACGCGC
TAGACGATTTCGATCTGGACATGTTGGGGGACGGGGATTCCCCGGGTCCGGGATTTACCCCCCACGACTC
CGCCCCCTACGGCGCTCTGGATATGGCCGACTTCGAGTTTGAGCAGATGTTTACCGATGCCCTTGGAATT
GACGAGTACGGTGGGTAGCTCGAGTCTAGAGGGCCCGTTTAAACCCGCTGATCAGCCTCGACTGTGCCTT
CTAGTTGCCAGCCATCTGTTGTTTGCCCCTCCCCCGTGCCTTCCTTGACCCTGGAAGGTGCCACTCCCAC
TGTCCTTTCCTAATAAAATGAGGAAATTGCATCGCATTGTCTGAGTAGGTGTCATTCTATTCTGGGGGGT
GGGGTGGGGCAGGACAGCAAGGGGGAGGATTGGGAAGACAATAGCAGGCATGCTGGGGATGCGGTGGGCT
CTATGGCTTCTGAGGCGGAAAGAACCAGCTGGGGCTCTAGGGGGTATCCCC
[124 nt withheld, positions 2502-2625]
C
[91 nt withheld, positions 2627-2717]
A
[49 nt withheld, positions 2719-2767]
CCTTTGACGTTGGAGTCCACGTTCTTT
[37 nt withheld, positions 2795-2831]
ACCCTATCTCGGTCTATTCTTTTGATTTATAAGGGATTTTGCCGATTTCGGCCTATTGGTTAAAAAATGA
GCTGATTTAACAAAAATTTAACGCGAATTAATTCTGTGGAATGTGTGTCAGTTAGGGTGTGGAAAGTCCC
CAGGCTCCCCAGCAGGCAGAAGTATGCAAAGCATGCATCTCAATTAGTCAGCAACCAGGTGTGGAAAGTC
CCCAGGCTCCCCAGCAGGCAGAAGTATGCAAAGCATGCATCTCAATTAGTCAGCAACCATAGTCCCGCCC
CTAACTCCGCCCATCCCGCCCCTAACTCCGCCCAGTTCCGCCCATTCTCCGCCCCATGGCTGACTAATTT
TTTTTATTTATGCAGAGGCCGAGGCCGCCTCTGCCTCTGAGCTATTCCAGAAGTAGTGAGGAGGCTTTTT
TGGAGGCCTAGGCTTTTGCAAAAAGCTCCCGGGAGCTTGTATATCCATTTTCGGATCTGATCAAGAGACA
GGATGAGGATCGTTTCGCATGATTGAACAAGATGGATTGCACGCAGGTTCTCCGGCCGCTTGGGTGGAGA
GGCTATTCGGCTATGACTGGGCACAACAGACAATCGGCTGCTCTGATGCCGCCGTGTTCCGGCTGTCAGC
GCAGGGGCGCCCGGTTCTTTTTGTCAAGACCGACCTGTCCGGTGCCCTGAATGAACTGCAGGACGAGGCA
GCGCGGCTATCGTGGCTGGCCACGACGGGCGTTCCTTGCGCAGCTGTGCTCGACGTTGTCACTGAAGCGG
GAAGGGACTGGCTGCTATTGGGCGAAGTGCCGGGGCAGGATCTCCTGTCATCTCACCTTGCTCCTGCCGA
GAAAGTATCCATCATGGCTGATGCAATGCGGCGGCTGCATACGCTTGATCCGGCTACCTGCCCATTCGAC
CACCAAGCGAAACATCGCATCGAGCGAGCACGTACTCGGATGGAAGCCGGTCTTGTCGATCAGGATGATC
TGGACGAAGAGCATCAGGGGCTCGCGCCAGCCGAACTGTTCGCCAGGCTCAAGGCGCGCATGCCCGACGG
CGAGGATCTCGTCGTGACCCATGGCGATGCCTGCTTGCCGAATATCATGGTGGAAAATGGCCGCTTTTCT
GGATTCATCGACTGTGGCCGGCTGGGTGTGGCGGACCGCTATCAGGACATAGCGTTGGCTACCCGTGATA
TTGCTGAAGAGCTTGGCGGCGAATGGGCTGACCGCTTCCTCGTGCTTTACGGTATCGCCGCTCCCGATTC
GCAGCGCATCGCCTTCTATCGCCTTCTTGACGAGTTCTTCTGAGCGGGACTCTGGGGTTCGAAATGACCG
ACCAAGCGACGCCCAACCTGCCATCACGAGATTTCGATTCCACCGCCGCCTTCTATGAAAGGTTGGGCTT
CGGAATCGTTTTCCGGGACGCCGGCTGGATGATCCTCCAGCGCGGGGATCTCATGCTGGAGTTCTTCGCC
CACCCCAACTTGTTTATTGCAGCTTATAATGGTTACAAATAAAGCAATAGCATCACAAATTTCACAAATA
AAGCATTTTTTTCACTGCATTCTAGTTGTGGTTTGTCCAAACTCATCAATGTATCTTATCATGTCTGTAT
ACCGTCGACCTCTAGCTAGAGCTTGGCGTAATCATGGTCATAGCTGTTTCCTGTGTGAAATTGTTATCCG
CTCACAATTCCACACAACATACGAGCCGGAAGCATAAAGTGTAAAGCCTGGGGTGCCTAATGAGTGAGCT
AACTCACATTAATTGCGTTGCGCTCACTGCCCGCTTTCCAGTCGGGAAACCTGTCGTGCCAGCTGCATTA
ATGAATCGGCCAACGCGCGGGGAGAGGCGGTTTGCGTATTGGGCGCTCTTCCGCTTCCTCGCTCACTGAC
TCGCTGCGCTCGGTCGTTCGGCTGCGGCGAGCGGTATCAGCTCACTCAAAGGCGGTAATACGGTTATCCA
CAGAATCAGGGGATAACGCAGGAAAGAACATGTGAGCAAAAGGCCAGCAAAAGGCCAGGAACCGTAAAAA
GGCCGCGTTGCTGGCGTTTTTCCATAGGCTCCGCCCCCCTGACGAGCATCACAAAAATCGACGCTCAAGT
CAGAGGTGGCGAAACCCGACAGGACTATAAAGATACCAGGCGTTTCCCCCTGGAAGCTCCCTCGTGCGCT
CTCCTGTTCCGACCCTGCCGCTTACCGGATACCTGTCCGCCTTTCTCCCTTCGGGAAGCGTGGCGCTTTC
TCATAGCTCACGCTGTAGGTATCTCAGTTCGGTGTAGGTCGTTCGCTCCAAGCTGGGCTGTGTGCACGAA
CCCCCCGTTCAGCCCGACCGCTGCGCCTTATCCGGTAACTATCGTCTTGAGTCCAACCCGGTAAGACACG
ACTTATCGCCACTGGCAGCAGCCACTGGTAACAGGATTAGCAGAGCGAGGTATGTAGGCGGTGCTACAGA
GTTCTTGAAGTGGTGGCCTAACTACGGCTACACTAGAAGAACAGTATTTGGTATCTGCGCTCTGCTGAAG
CCAGTTACCTTCGGAAAAAGAGTTGGTAGCTCTTGATCCGGCAAACAAACCACCGCTGGTAGCGGTTTTT
TTGTTTGCAAGCAGCAGATTACGCGCAGAAAAAAAGGATCTCAAGAAGATCCTTTGATCTTTTCTACGGG
GTCTGACGCTCAGTGGAACGAAAACTCACGTTAAGGGATTTTGGTCATGAGATTATCAAAAAGGATCTTC
ACCTAGATCCTTTTAAATTAAAAATGAAGTTTTAAATCAATCTAAAGTATATATGAGTAAACTTGGTCTG
ACAGTTACCAATGCTTAATCAGTGAGGCACCTATCTCAGCGATCTGTCTATTTCGTTCATCCATAGTTGC
CTGACTCCCCGTCGTGTAGATAACTACGATACGGGAGGGCTTACCATCTGGCCCCAGTGCTGCAATGATA
CCGCGAGACCCACGCTCACCGGCTCCAGATTTATCAGCAATAAACCAGCCAGCCGGAAGGGCCGAGCGCA
GAAGTGGTCCTGCAACTTTATCCGCCTCCATCCAGTCTATTAATTGTTGCCGGGAAGCTAGAGTAAGTAG
TTCGCCAGTTAATAGTTTGCGCAACGTTGTTGCCATTGCTACAGGCATCGTGGTGTCACGCTCGTCGTTT
GGTATGGCTTCATTCAGCTCCGGTTCCCAACGATCAAGGCGAGTTACATGATCCCCCATGTTGTGCAAAA
AAGCGGTTAGCTCCTTCGGTCCTCCGATCGTTGTCAGAAGTAAGTTGGCCGCAGTGTTATCACTCATGGT
TATGGCAGCACTGCATAATTCTCTTACTGTCATGCCATCCGTAAGATGCTTTTCTGTGACTGGTGAGTAC
TCAACCAAGTCATTCTGAGAATAGTGTATGCGGCGACCGAGTTGCTCTTGCCCGGCGTCAATACGGGATA
ATACCGCGCCACATAGCAGAACTTTAAAAGTGCTCATCATTGGAAAACGTTCTTCGGGGCGAAAACTCTC
AAGGATCTTACCGCTGTTGAGATCCAGTTCGATGTAACCCACTCGTGCACCCAACTGATCTTCAGCATCT
TTTACTTTCACCAGCGTTTCTGGGTGAGCAAAAACAGGAAGGCAAAATGCCGCAAAAAAGGGAATAAGGG
CGACACGGAAATGTTGAATACTCATACTCTTCCTTTTTCAATATTATTGAAGCATTTATCAGGGTTATTG
TCTCATGAGCGGATACATATTTGAATGTATTTAGAAAAATAAACAAATAGGGGTTCCGCGCACATTTCCC
CGAAAAGTGCCACCTGACGTC
