>Addgene plasmid #66339 | GPR174-Tango | depositor partial sequence | sequence record 113292 | GPR174
ATGCCAGCCAATTATACCTGTACCCGCCCTGACGGCGATAATACAGATTTCAGGTACTTTATTTACGCTG
TGACTTACACCGTGATTCTCGTACCTGGATTGATCGGCAATATCCTGGCTCTGTGGGTGTTTTACGGATA
CATGAAGGAGACCAAGCGGGCCGTCATCTTTATGATAAACCTCGCTATCGCAGACCTCCTGCAAGTGCTG
AGCTTGCCCCTGCGCATATTTTATTATCTTAACCACGACTGGCCCTTTGGCCCCGGCCTCTGCATGTTCT
GCTTTTACCTTAAATATGTGAACATGTACGCATCCATATATTTTCTGGTTTGTATTAGCGTGCGCAGATT
TTGGTTCCTCATGTATCCTTTTCGATTCCATGACTGCAAGCAGAAGTATGATCTGTACATCAGTATCGCA
GGATGGCTTATAATCTGCCTGGCATGTGTGCTCTTCCCTCTGCTCCGCACTTCCGACGACACTAGTGGTA
ACCGCACCAAGTGTTTCGTCGACCTCCCCACCCGCAATGTTAACCTGGCCCAGTCAGTCGTGATGATGAC
AATCGGCGAGCTGATTGGTTTCGTGACGCCACTGCTGATAGTCTTGTACTGCACTTGGAAAACAGTGCTC
AGTCTCCAGGACAAATATCCCATGGCTCAGGATCTCGGCGAGAAGCAGAAGGCACTGAAGATGATCTTGA
CATGTGCAGGTGTCTTCCTGATATGTTTCGCACCCTACCATTTCTCCTTTCCACTCGACTTCCTGGTTAA
GAGCAATGAAATTAAAAGCTGCTTGGCCCGGCGCGTGATCCTGATTTTTCATTCTGTGGCTCTTTGTCTG
GCGTCTCTTAACAGCTGTCTCGACCCAGTGATTTACTATTTTAGCACCAACGAATTTCGCCGCAGACTCA
GTAGGCAGGATCTCCATGATAGCATTCAGCTGCATGCCAAGTCCTTCGTTTCCAACCACACCGCCTCCAC
TATGACCCCTGAGCTGTGC
