>Addgene plasmid #66339 | GPR174-Tango | addgene partial sequence | sequence record 119830 | CMV-F 5'-CGCAAATGGGCGGTAGGCGTG-3'
GCTCTCTGGCTAACTAGAGAACCCACTGCTTACTGGCTTATCGAAATTAATACGACTCACTATAGGGAGA
CCCAAGCTGGCTAGCGTTTAAACTTAAGCTTGGTACCGAGCTCGGATCCACTAGTCCAGTGTGGTGGAAT
TCTGCAGATATCCAGCACAGTGGCGGCCGCGCCACCATGAAGACGATCATCGCCCTGAGCTACATCTTCT
GCCTGGTATTCGCCGACTACAAGGACGATGATGACGCCAGCATCGATATGCCAGCCAATTATACCTGTAC
CCGCCCTGACGGCGATAATACAGATTTCAGGTACTTTATTTACGCTGTGACTTACACCGTGATTCTCGTA
CCTGGATTGATCGGCAATATCCTGGCTCTGTGGGTGTTTTACGGATACATGAAGGAGACCAAGCGGGCCG
TCATCTTTATGATAAACCTCGCTATCGCAGACCTCCTGCAAGTGCTGAGCTTGCCCCTGCGCATATTTTA
TTATCTTAACCACGACTGGCCCTTTGGCCCCGGCCTCTGCATGTTCTGCTTTTACCTTAAATATGTGAAC
ATGTACGCATCCATATATTTTCTGGTTTGTATTAGCGTGCGCAGATTTTGGTTCCTCATGTATCCTTTTC
GATTCCATGACTGCAAGCAGAAGTATGATCTGTACATCAGTATCGCAGGATGGCTTATAATCTGCCTGGC
ATGTGTGCTCTTCCCTCTGCTCCGCACTTCCGACGACACTAGTGGTAACCGCACCAAGTGTTTCGTCGAC
CTCCCCACCCGCAATGTTAACCTGGCCCAGTCAGTCGTGATGATGACAATCGGCGAGCTGATTGGTTTCG
TGACGCCACTGCTGATAGTCTTGTACTGCACTTGGAAAACAGTGCTCAGTCTCCAGGACAAATATCCCAT
GGCTC
