>Addgene plasmid #66339 | GPR174-Tango | addgene partial sequence | sequence record 119833 | Tet-R 5'-GGCGAGTTTACGGGTTGTTA-3'
GCTCTAATGCGCTGTTAATCACTTTACTTTTATCTAATCTTAGCTGGAAGTACAGGTTCTCACCGGTCGA
TGAAGTGTCCTTGGCCAGGGAGGAGCTGGCGGTGGTGCAGGACTCATCTTGGGGACCCAGGCTGGGTGGG
GTGCGTCCACCGGTATCGATGCACAGCTCAGGGGTCATAGTGGAGGCGGTGTGGTTGGAAACGAAGGACT
TGGCATGCAGCTGAATGCTATCATGGAGATCCTGCCTACTGAGTCTGCGGCGAAATTCGTTGGTGCTAAA
ATAGTAAATCACTGGGTCGAGACAGCTGTTAAGAGACGCCAGACAAAGAGCCACAGAATGAAAAATCAGG
ATCACGCGCCGGGCCAAGCAGCTTTTAATTTCATTGCTCTTAACCAGGAAGTCGAGTGGAAAGGAGAAAT
GGTAGGGTGCGAAACATATCAGGAAGACACCTGCACATGTCAAGATCATCTTCAGTGCCTTCTGCTTCTC
GCCGAGATCCTGAGCCATGGGATATTTGTCCTGGAGACTGAGCACTGTTTTCCAAGTGCAGTACAAGACT
ATCAGCAGTGGCGTCACGAAACCAATCAGCTCGCCGATTGTCATCATCACGACTGACTGGGCCAGGTTAA
CATTGCGGGTGGGGAGGTCGACGAAACACTTGGTGCGGTTACCACTAGTGTCGTCGGAAGTGCGGAGCAG
AGGGAAGAGCACACATGCCAGGCAGATTATAAGCCATCCTGCGATACTGATGTACAGATCATACTTCTGC
TTGCAGTCATGGAATCGAAAAGGATACATGAGGAACCAAAATCTGCGCACGCTAATACAAACCAGAAAAT
ATATGGATGCGTACATGTTCACATATTTAAGGTAAAAGCAGAACATGCAGAGGCCGGGGCCAAAGGGCCA
GTCGTGGTTAAGATAATAAAATATGCGCAGGGGCAAGCTCAGCACTTGCAGGAGGTCTGCGATAGCGAGG
TTTATCATAAAA
